>Addgene plasmid #59239 | pLV-Enh eGFP Reporter-muKC2-X15 | depositor partial sequence | sequence record 93523 | pLV-Enh eGFP Reporter-muKC2-X15 sequence 1275 bps
NNNGATTATCAATATGATTTTATTTTGACTGATAGTGACCTGTTCGTTGCAACAAATTGATGAGCAATGC
TTTTTTATAATGCCAACTTTGTACAAAAAAGCAGGCTTTCATGAGTCCAGCTGTAGGGCATTTTCTCAAT
TAGTGATCAATGGTGGAGGGCCCAGCTCATGGTGGGTGGTGCCATCCCTGGGTTGCTGGTCCTGGGTTCT
ATAAGAATCAGGCTGAGCAAGCCAGGAGAAGCGAGCCAGTAAGCAGCACCCCTCTATGGCCTCTGCATCA
GCTCCTGCCTCCAGGTTCCAGCCCTGCTTGAGTTCCTGTCCTGGCTTCCTTCATTGATGGACAGTGCTGT
GGAAGTATAAGGTGGATAAACCCTTTCCTCCCCAACTTGCTTTTTGGTCATAGTGTTTTGCCACAACAAT
AGAAACCCTGACTACGACAACATTCTGGATTTCTGATGTGGTGACTCTACTTGGTATGGCCTCGGACATA
CGAACTCTCCACCTCCGAAACTTTGAAACCGAATGTTTAAGCCCTTCAAAGGGACAGGGCGCTTTGTCCT
GCAGCAGGTTCCCTCCTCACTCACTTCTTCTTGTAGTCCTCCACCACGTCACGCACATTCCTCAGCTCAG
AGTCCAGCCTCACTCTGTCCCCAGACAGCGTCTCCAGCTGCTTCCGCATGTTGCTGATGTGGCCCTCAAG
GATGGGTTCCAGGTTGTTCTTGCAGTTGTTCAGGTCCAGCTGCTGCAGCAGCTCCCACTTGGTCTGCAGC
ACCTGGTTCTGCTGCTCCAAGAAGCGCACCTGGAACCCAAATCCAGCAGATGTTGAGCCCCACAGAATTC
ATCACACTTGACATGCAAAGCCATTATTATGCTCACTGCTCTGGATGCATCTTTTCCTTTAGCCCCTTAA
CCCAGCTTTCTTGTACAAAGTTGGCATTATAAGAAAGCATTGCTTATCAATTTGTTGCAACGAACAGGTC
ACTATCAGTCAAAATAAAATCATTATTTGCCATCCAGGCTGATAAGCCCGTATAGTGAGTCGTATTACAT
GTCATAGCTGTTTCTGCAGCTCTGGCCCGTGTCTCAAAATCTCTGATGTACATTGCACAGATAAAATATA
TCATCATGACAATAAACTGTCTGCTTACATAAACGTAATACAAGGGGGTTATTGAACCCATATTCACGGN
AACGTCAAGCCCGNATTAATTCNCTGAATGCGTATTTNNGGNTAATGGNCTCGGATAATGTCGCTAGACC
ATTCACGTGACGNNN
