>Addgene plasmid #59239 | pLV-Enh eGFP Reporter-muKC2-X15 | addgene partial sequence | sequence record 95588 | pRRL5primeMCS-F 5'-tgaacggatctcgacggtat-3'
TACAGTGCAGGGGAAAGAATAGTAGACATAATAGCAACAGACATACAAACTAAAGAATTACAAAAACAAA
TTACAAAAATTCAAAATTTTATCGATCACGAGACTAGCCTCGAGAAGCTTGATATCGAATTCCATCACAA
GTTTGTACAAAAAAGCAGGCTTTCATGAGTCCAGCTGTAGGGCATTTTCTCAATTAGTGATCAATGGTGG
AGGGCCCAGCTCATGGTGGGTGGTGCCATCCCTGGGTTGCTGGTCCTGGGTTCTATAAGAATCAGGCTGA
GCAAGCCAGGAGAAGCGAGCCAGTAAGCAGCACCCCTCTATGGCCTCTGCATCAGCTCCTGCCTCCAGGT
TCCAGCCCTGCTTGAGTTCCTGTCCTGGCTTCCTTCATTGATGGACAGTGCTGTGGAAGTATAAGGTGGA
TAAACCCTTTCCTCCCCAACTTGCTTTTTGGTCATAGTGTTTTGCCACAACAATAGAAACCCTGACTACG
ACAACATTCTGGATTTCTGATGTGGTGACTCTACTTGGTATGGCCTCGGACATACGAACTCTCCACCTCC
GAAACTTTGAAACCGAATGTTTAAGCCCTTCAAAGGGACAGGGCGCTTTGTCCTGCAGCAGGTTCCCTCC
TCACTCACTTCTTCTTGTAGTCCTCCACCACGTCACGCACATTCCTCAGCTCAGAGTCCAGCCTCACTCT
GTCCCCAGACAGCGTCTCCAGCTGCTTCCGCATGTTGCTGATGTGGCCCTCAAGGATGGGTTCCA
