>Addgene plasmid #59239 | pLV-Enh eGFP Reporter-muKC2-X15 | addgene partial sequence | sequence record 95597 | EGFP-N 5'-CGTCGCCGTCCAGCTCGACCAG-3'
GCTCCTCGCCCTGCTACCATGGTTGGCGACCGGTGCGCTCCGCGGCGTGGATGCTCCGGGGAAAGTTGCG
CTCCGCGGCAGGGATGCTCCTGGGAAGGTTGCGCTCCGCGGCAGGGATGCTCTGGGGAAGGCTGGTCCTG
GCCGAGGATCGGGAACGCGCCGCTCGCTCTGCTTCTCTTGTCTTCGCTTGTCTCTGGATGGAACCAGATT
TGGTTCTGAGTAGCTGTCAGCGTCTGGTGACCTGCTCGCCGCCCTGCGCCTTTAAGGAGTCTTCACCGGC
CCCGCCCACTCTCCGCTGGGCCAATCAGCGAGCCGGAGGAGGCCTTGGGGCCAGGAATCTTCCAGCAGTT
TCGCGTCTGGTGGAGCTTCCCCGCCTCCCTTGAGTAATCGGAGTTGTGGGTTCCGCCCTTGTCCAGAACT
CTCCAGAGGTTTCTGGGGTTCACTGGAGAGTACGGATTCCTGAGGGGGAGGGTGTGGGGAAGTGCTGGTG
CTACTAGTGACACTGTTGCTATGGCGACGCATTACTAAGGCCTGTGTGGAATGGACAAGAAAGATCACCT
CTAGCTCGGTGTTGTGTACAG
