[The description below was written by a language model from this plasmid's Addgene catalogue record.]
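Description:
pLV-Enh eGFP Reporter-muKC2-X15 is a lentiviral enhancer-reporter plasmid of about 8.8 kb, built on the Brachyury-eGFP lentiviral backbone. In the parental vector the Brachyury promoter was removed and replaced with the mouse Hsp68 minimal promoter taken from an Hsp68-lacZ Gateway plasmid. The plasmid is maintained at high copy in bacteria under ampicillin selection and is propagated in a recombination-deficient strain, as is common for lentiviral vectors, whose repeated LTR sequences are prone to rearrangement. No feature table accompanies the record, so the specific lentiviral elements, the bacterial origin and any mammalian selection marker are not stated.

The payload is a 799 bp mouse genomic fragment named krt71-ex2, corresponding to a region on chromosome 15 (mm9 assembly) within the keratin type II cluster and identified as a candidate enhancer lying in exonic sequence. It was introduced by Gateway recombination next to the Hsp68 minimal promoter driving eGFP. The depositor notes that the final plasmid is the post-recombination product and therefore carries attB sites flanking the insert, not the attR sites that the associated map suggests. The design relies on the fact that a minimal promoter such as Hsp68 gives little expression on its own, so GFP fluorescence depends on activating input from the cloned fragment. Packaging the construct into lentivirus allows the reporter to be delivered to a range of cell types, so that the strength and cell-type specificity of the enhancer can be compared by GFP signal.
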