Addgene plasmid #59239: pLV-Enh eGFP Reporter-muKC2-X15
Purpose: Lentiviral GFP reporter for testing enhancer activity in different cell types. Insert is an enhancer identified in the exonic region of the keratin type II cluster.
Depositing lab: Benjamin Yu. Depositing organization: University of California, San Diego (UCSD).
Backbone
  Vector backbone: Brachyury-eGFP
  Backbone size w/o insert (bp): 7967
  Total vector size (bp): 8766
  Modifications to backbone: Original vector is Brachyury-eGFP (Kita-Matsuo et al. 2009) with the Brachyury promoter cloned out and replaced with the minimal Hsp68 promoter from the Hsp68-lacZ-Gateway plasmid (Pennacchio et al. 2006)
  Vector type: Lentiviral
Growth in bacteria
  Bacterial resistance: Ampicillin, 100 μg/mL
  Growth temperature: 37°C
  Growth strain: Stbl3
  Copy number: High Copy
Gene/Insert
  Gene/Insert name: krt71-ex2 (alt name: mm9 chr15:101570200-101570999)
  Species: M. musculus (mouse)
  Insert size (bp): 799
  Promoter: Mu Hsp68 minimal promoter
  Cloning method: Gateway Cloning
  Sequencing primers: 5′ CATGAGATCCAGCTGTAGGG; 3′ AAGGGGCTAAAGGAAAAGATG
Terms and licenses: Academic/Nonprofit Terms; Industry Terms: Not Available to Industry
Depositor comments: Please note that the final plasmid sequence is post-Gateway recombination. The plasmid contains attB sites (not attR sites as the map implies).
How to cite: pLV-Enh eGFP Reporter-muKC2-X15 was a gift from Benjamin Yu (Addgene plasmid # 59239 ; http://n2t.net/addgene:59239 ; RRID:Addgene_59239)
